>Addgene plasmid #69919 | pcDNA3-CARD14-D176H | addgene partial sequence | sequence record 136504 | CMV-F 5'-CGCAAATGGGCGGTAGGCGTG-3'
CTATATAAGCAGAGCTCTCTGGCTAACTAGAGAACCCACTGCTTACTGGCTTATCGAAATTAATACGACT
CACTATAGGGAGACCCAAGCTGGCTAGCGTTTAAACTTAAGCTTACCATGGACTACAAGGACGACGATGA
CAAGGTACCAGGATCCAGTGTGGTGGAATTCATGGGGGAACTGTGCCGCAGGGACTCCGCACTCACGGCA
CTGGACGAGGAGACACTGTGGGAGATGATGGAGAGCCACCGCCACAGGATCGTACGCTGCATCTGCCCCA
GCCGCCTCACCCCCTACCTGCGCCAGGCCAAGGTGCTGTGCCAGCTGGACGAGGAGGAGGTGCTGCACAG
CCCCCGGCTCACCAACAGCGCCATGCGGGCCGGGCACTTGCTGGATTTGCTGAAGACTCGAGGGAAGAAC
GGGGCCATCGCCTTCCTGGAGAGCCTGAAGTTCCACAACCCTGACGTCTACACCCTGGTCACCGGGCTGC
AGCCTGATGTTGACTTCAGTAACTTTAGCGGTCTCATGGAGACATCCAAGCTGACCGAGTGCCTGGCTGG
GGCCATCGGCAGCCTGCAGGAGGAGCTGAACCAGGAAAAGGGGCAGAAGGAGGTGCTGCTGCGGCGGTGC
CAGCAGCTGCAGGAGCACCTGGGCCTGGCCGAGACCCGTGCCGAGGGCCTGCACCAGCTGGAGGCTCACC
ACAGCCGCATGAAGCGTGAGGTTAGCGCACACTTCCATGAGGTGCTGAGGCTGAAGGACGAGATGCTCAG
CCTCTCGCTGCACTATAGCAATGCGCTGCAGGAAAAGGAGCTGGCCGCCTCACGCTGCCGCAGCCTGCAG
GAGGAGCTGTATCTACTGAAGCAGGAGCTGCAGCGAGCCAACATGGTTTCCTCCTGTGAGCTGGAATTGC
AAGAGCAGTCCCTGAGGACAGCCAGCGACCAGGAGTCCGGGGATGAGGAGCTGAACCGCCTGAAGGAGGA
GAATGAGAAACTGCGCTCGCTGACTTTCAGCCTGGCGGAGAAGGACATTCTGGAGCA
