>Addgene plasmid #69919 | pcDNA3-CARD14-D176H | addgene partial sequence | sequence record 136505 | BGH-rev 5'-TAGAAGGCACAGTCGAGG-3'
GTTTAAACGGGCCCTCTAGACTCGAGCGGCCGCCACTGTGCTGGATATCTTGGCAGGCTTCCCTCCTTAG
GGGGGTCTCACCACGCCCACCCTCTATTGCTGGGCAGGAGGAGGAAGCCGAGGCAGGCTGGGTGCCATTT
CCCTGTGGGCCTCTCTGGGGACGCACCGAGCTCGAGGCAGCTGCTCACCTGGAGTAGTTGGGGATGGTGC
CGTGCGCGGCAGTATCCTTCATGGTGTAAGAGTTCACGCGGTGGGCATGCCAGCAGCCGCAGCCCTGGAA
CATGGTGTCGGTGACGTGCAGGACCTCGTTGCAATGCACCTGCAGCTCCCCTTTGGCCCTGCCCTCCATG
GCCAGGTTGACCCGGATGTAGAATGAGTCCCCCGAGGTCGCCACTTTGGCCTCCAGGTCCTGGAGTAGCC
TCTTATAACCGTCCGTGTTGACCTTCACAGACAGGCAGCAGAAGCCGTCCACCCTCCTGAGAAGCCCCAC
GGCCTCCTCCAGGGTCGTGTCCTCCAGGACTGCCTTGAACAAGGGCTCTGAGGCTTCGTAATCAACCATC
ACAATCTGGGTGCCCGGGCGCAAGGCCATCTGGTCCGCCGCCGAGCCCGGGGTGACCCGGTGGATGAAGA
TGCCCGTGAGGTTCCCGCCGATGACGCTGATCTGCTCCAGCAATGCATCCCCCTGGAACGCCAGCATGGT
GACCTGGCTCAGGATCCTGCGGGCTGGCCTCCGCCGCATGAGGACGCCGCTCTCCGAGACATCAAGCCTT
CCAGGGGAGACTGGCTGCAGGCTGCTTTCCAGCTGCGGAAGGTCTGCCGTGTCTAGGAGCTCATAATCCA
GGTGTGGGTCGCCTGCCTTAGCTCCCGGCAGGGCTCCCGGGTCTCCCTCCGGGATCTCCAGGCAGCTGCT
GAAAGACCAGGGTTCTTCCCCGAAGTCCTCGGCCACCCGCTTGTACAGGGACTGCTGGCTGGGGG
