[The description below was written by a language model from this plasmid's Addgene catalogue record.]
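Description:
pcDNA3-CARD14-D176H is a mammalian expression plasmid built on the pcDNA3 backbone, which was modified to carry a FLAG epitope upstream of the cloning site. The total construct is about 7.6 kb, made up of a roughly 5.4 kb backbone and a 2.2 kb insert. It is maintained in E. coli as a high-copy plasmid under ampicillin selection. It also carries a neomycin resistance marker, so stably transfected mammalian cells can be selected with G418. The catalogue entry additionally lists bacterial expression as a vector type, but no bacterial promoter for the insert is recorded. No feature table accompanies the entry, so element positions and other backbone details are not documented here.

The payload is human CARD14 isoform 3 (also called CARMA2) carrying the D176H amino-acid substitution. It was cloned between EcoRI and EcoRV sites, both of which remain intact. Transcription is driven by the strong constitutive CMV promoter, and the backbone-encoded FLAG tag is fused to the N terminus of the protein, allowing detection or immunoprecipitation with anti-FLAG antibodies. The use of a BGH reverse sequencing primer is consistent with the bovine growth hormone polyadenylation region normally found downstream of the pcDNA3 cloning site.

The stated purpose is expression of mutant FLAG-CARD14 in mammalian cells. The associated publication concerns activating CARD14 mutations in generalized pustular psoriasis and psoriasis vulgaris, so the plasmid is suited to transfection experiments that examine how this variant behaves. Part of the plasmid was derived from a construct made in another laboratory.
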