Addgene plasmid #69919: pcDNA3-CARD14-D176H
Purpose: Expresses mutant FLAG-CARD14 in mammalian cells
Depositing lab: Francesca Capon. Depositing organization: King's College London. Publication: Activating CARD14 Mutations Are Associated With Generalized Pustular Psoriasis but Rarely Account for Familial Recurrence in Psoriasis Vulgaris. Berki DM, Liu L, Choon SE, David Burden A, Griffiths CE, Navarini AA, Tan ES, Irvine AD, Ranki A, Ogo T, Petrof G, Mahil SK, Duckworth M, Allen MH, Vito P, Trembath RC, McGrath J, Smith CH, Capon F, Barker JN. J Invest Dermatol. 2015 Jul 23. doi: 10.1038/jid.2015.288. PubMed 26203641.
Backbone
  Vector backbone: pcDNA3
  Backbone size w/o insert (bp): 5400
  Total vector size (bp): 7600
  Modifications to backbone: FLAG tag
  Vector type: Mammalian Expression, Bacterial Expression
  Selectable markers: Neomycin (select with G418)
Growth in bacteria
  Bacterial resistance: Ampicillin, 100 μg/mL
  Growth temperature: 37°C
  Growth strain: DH5alpha
  Copy number: High Copy
Gene/Insert
  Gene/Insert name: CARD14 isoform 3 (alt name: CARMA2)
  Species: H. sapiens (human)
  Insert size (bp): 2200
  Mutation: D176H
  Entrez Gene: CARD14 (a.k.a. BIMP2, CARMA2, PRP, PSORS2, PSS1)
  Promoter: CMV
  Tag / fusion protein: FLAG (N terminal on backbone)
  Cloning method: Restriction Enzyme; 5′ cloning site EcoRI (not destroyed); 3′ cloning site EcoRV (not destroyed)
  Sequencing primers: 5′ CMV-F; 3′ BGH-rev
Resource information
  A portion of this plasmid was derived from a plasmid made by: Pasquale Vito, Universita del Sannio, Italy
Terms and licenses: Academic/Nonprofit Terms; Industry Terms: Not Available to Industry
How to cite: pcDNA3-CARD14-D176H was a gift from Francesca Capon (Addgene plasmid # 69919 ; http://n2t.net/addgene:69919 ; RRID:Addgene_69919)
